Addgene plasmid #225700: pLenti-MCS-3AID-HA-2A-mCherryBSD
Purpose: (Empty Backbone) Empty backbone for lentiviral expression of AID degron tagged POI and mCherry fused BlasticidinR
Depositing lab: Lacra Bintu. Depositing organization: Stanford University. Publication: The H3.3 K36M oncohistone disrupts the establishment of epigenetic memory through loss of DNA methylation. Sinha J, Nickels JF, Thurm AR, Ludwig CH, Archibald BN, Hinks MM, Wan J, Fang D, Bintu L. bioRxiv [Preprint]. 2023 Oct 14:2023.10.13.562147. doi: 10.1101/2023.10.13.562147. PubMed 37873347.
Backbone
  Vector backbone: pLenti
  Backbone size (bp): 10000
  Vector type: Mammalian Expression, Lentiviral, Synthetic Biology
  Promoter: pEF1A
  Selectable markers: Blasticidin
  Tag / fusion protein: T2A-mCherry (C terminal on insert)
Growth in bacteria
  Bacterial resistance: Ampicillin, 100 μg/mL
  Growth temperature: 37°C
  Growth strain: NEB Stable
  Copy number: Unknown
Terms and licenses: Academic/Nonprofit Terms; Industry Terms: Not Available to Industry
How to cite: pLenti-MCS-3AID-HA-2A-mCherryBSD was a gift from Lacra Bintu (Addgene plasmid # 225700 ; http://n2t.net/addgene:225700 ; RRID:Addgene_225700)
