[The description below was written by a language model from this plasmid's Addgene catalogue record and pLannotate feature annotations shown in this document.]
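Description:
pLenti-MCS-3AID-HA-2A-mCherryBSD is an empty lentiviral backbone for mammalian expression of a protein of interest fused to an auxin-inducible degron (AID). It is propagated in E. coli through a high-copy ColE1/pUC-type origin with ampicillin resistance (AmpR). The sequenced record is 9,714 nt, close to the roughly 10 kb listed in the catalogue. The viral portion has a third-generation-style layout: a CMV enhancer/promoter joined to a truncated HIV-1 5' LTR drives genomic RNA production in packaging cells, followed by the Ψ packaging signal with a partial gag fragment, the RRE for Rev-dependent nuclear export, and the cPPT/CTS. A WPRE downstream of the cargo enhances transcript expression, and a second truncated LTR, preceded by a nef fragment, closes the provirus.

The expression cassette is driven by the human EF-1α promoter. The plasmid name and purpose indicate that a multiple cloning site sits downstream of the promoter to receive the gene of interest, although this site is not annotated in the feature table. Next comes a stretch of Arabidopsis Aux/IAA-derived fragments, matched by the annotation software to IAA14, IAA4, IAA8 and IAA17. These hits most likely correspond to the three tandem AID degron copies in the name. The HA epitope and T2A peptide named in the record are also unannotated, and they would fall between the degron array and mCherry. The 2A peptide separates the degron-tagged protein from an mCherry–blasticidin S deaminase fusion, so transduced cells can be identified by red fluorescence and selected with blasticidin. A single loxP site lies after the BSD coding sequence, and the record does not state its purpose. The construct suits stable expression of proteins whose levels can be rapidly depleted with auxin, which requires a compatible auxin receptor F-box protein that this plasmid does not supply.
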