Features (pLannotate 1.2.2; 26 found; start..end, strand, type, name):
      1..589     +  rep_origin     ori: high-copy-number ColE1/pMB1/pBR322/pUC origin of replication
    651..831     -  LTR            5' LTR (truncated): truncated 5' long terminal repeat (LTR) from HIV-1
    838..1338    -  CDS            nef (fragment): NEF_HV1LA - Experimental evidence at protein level: Swiss-Prot protein existence level 1. Extracellular Nef protein targets CD4(+) T-lymphocytes for apoptosis by interacting with CXCR4 surface receptors. From Human immunodeficiency virus type 1 group M subtype B (isolate Lai) (HIV-1).
   1340..1359    -  misc_feature   MCS (fragment): pBluescript multiple cloning site
   1360..1948    -  misc_feature   WPRE: woodchuck hepatitis virus posttranscriptional regulatory element
   1948..1971    -  misc_feature   MCS (fragment): pBluescript multiple cloning site
   2004..2037    -  protein_bind   loxP: Cre-mediated recombination occurs in the 8-bp core sequence (GCATACAT). Cre recombinase
   2057..2455    -  CDS            BSD: blasticidin S deaminase; Aspergillus terreus BSD; confers resistance to blasticidin
   2474..3181    -  CDS            mCherry: mCherry is a basic (constitutively fluorescent) red fluorescent protein published in 2004, derived from Discosoma sp.. It is reported to be a very rapidly-maturing monomer with low acid sensitivity.
   3305..3484    -  CDS            IAA4 (fragment): IAA4_ARATH - Also known as AUX2-11. Experimental evidence at protein level: Swiss-Prot protein existence level 1. Aux/IAA proteins are short-lived transcriptional factors that function as repressors of early auxin response genes at low auxin concentrations. Repression is thought to result from the interaction with auxin response factors (ARFs), proteins that bind to the auxin- responsive promoter element (AuxRE). Formation of heterodimers with ARF proteins may alter their ability to modulate early auxin response genes expression. From Arabidopsis thaliana (Mouse-ear cress).
   3503..3727    -  CDS            IAA17 (fragment): IAA17_ARATH - Also known as AXR3. Experimental evidence at protein level: Swiss-Prot protein existence level 1. Aux/IAA proteins are short-lived transcriptional factors that function as repressors of early auxin response genes at low auxin concentrations. Repression is thought to result from the interaction with auxin response factors (ARFs), proteins that bind to the auxin- responsive promoter element (AuxRE). Formation of heterodimers with ARF proteins may alter their ability to modulate early auxin response genes expression. From Arabidopsis thaliana (Mouse-ear cress).
   3710..3973    -  CDS            IAA8 (fragment): IAA8_ARATH - Experimental evidence at protein level: Swiss-Prot protein existence level 1. Aux/IAA proteins are short-lived transcriptional factors that function as repressors of early auxin response genes at low auxin concentrations. Repression is thought to result from the interaction with auxin response factors (ARFs), proteins that bind to the auxin- responsive promoter element (AuxRE). Formation of heterodimers with ARF proteins may alter their ability to modulate early auxin response genes expression. From Arabidopsis thaliana (Mouse-ear cress).
   3980..4159    -  CDS            IAA4 (fragment): IAA4_ARATH - Also known as AUX2-11. Experimental evidence at protein level: Swiss-Prot protein existence level 1. Aux/IAA proteins are short-lived transcriptional factors that function as repressors of early auxin response genes at low auxin concentrations. Repression is thought to result from the interaction with auxin response factors (ARFs), proteins that bind to the auxin- responsive promoter element (AuxRE). Formation of heterodimers with ARF proteins may alter their ability to modulate early auxin response genes expression. From Arabidopsis thaliana (Mouse-ear cress).
   4178..4426    -  CDS            IAA14 (fragment): IAA14_ARATH - Also known as SLR1. Experimental evidence at protein level: Swiss-Prot protein existence level 1. Aux/IAA proteins are short-lived transcriptional factors that function as repressors of early auxin response genes at low auxin concentrations. Repression is thought to result from the interaction with auxin response factors (ARFs), proteins that bind to the auxin- responsive promoter element (AuxRE). Formation of heterodimers with ARF proteins may alter their ability to modulate early auxin response genes expression. From Arabidopsis thaliana (Mouse-ear cress).
   4708..5879    -  promoter       EF-1α promoter: strong constitutive promoter for human elongation factor EF-1α
   5990..6107    -  misc_feature   cPPT/CTS: central polypurine tract and central termination sequence of HIV-1
   6157..6257    -  CDS            Rev (fragment): human immunodeficiency virus 1 (HIV-1) Rev protein; rev; enhances nuclear export of unspliced and incompletely spliced viral mRNAs
   6634..6867    -  misc_feature   RRE: The Rev response element (RRE) of HIV-1 allows for Rev-dependent mRNA export from the nucleus to the cytoplasm.
   7042..7380    -  CDS            HIV-1 gag (fragment): gag protein from human immunodeficiency virus 1; gag
   7364..7489    -  misc_feature   HIV-1 Ψ: packaging signal of human immunodeficiency virus type 1
   7536..7716    -  LTR            5' LTR (truncated): truncated 5' long terminal repeat (LTR) from HIV-1
   7734..7933    -  promoter       CMV promoter: human cytomegalovirus (CMV) immediate early promoter
   7934..8313    -  enhancer       CMV enhancer: human cytomegalovirus immediate early enhancer
   8468..8520    +  misc_feature   bom (fragment): basis of mobility region from pBR322
   8579..8683    +  promoter       AmpR promoter: bla
   8684..9544    +  CDS            AmpR: β-lactamase; bla; confers resistance to ampicillin, carbenicillin, and related antibiotics
>Addgene plasmid #225700 | pLenti-MCS-3AID-HA-2A-mCherryBSD | addgene full sequence | sequence record 450065 | Addgene NGS Result
TTGAGATCCTTTTTTTCTGCGCGTAATCTGCTGCTTGCAAACAAAAAAACCACCGCTACCAGCGGTGGTT
TGTTTGCCGGATCAAGAGCTACCAACTCTTTTTCCGAAGGTAACTGGCTTCAGCAGAGCGCAGATACCAA
ATACTGTTCTTCTAGTGTAGCCGTAGTTAGGCCACCACTTCAAGAACTCTGTAGCACCGCCTACATACCT
CGCTCTGCTAATCCTGTTACCAGTGGCTGCTGCCAGTGGCGATAAGTCGTGTCTTACCGGGTTGGACTCA
AGACGATAGTTACCGGATAAGGCGCAGCGGTCGGGCTGAACGGGGGGTTCGTGCACACAGCCCAGCTTGG
AGCGAACGACCTACACCGAACTGAGATACCTACAGCGTGAGCTATGAGAAAGCGCCACGCTTCCCGAAGG
GAGAAAGGCGGACAGGTATCCGGTAAGCGGCAGGGTCGGAACAGGAGAGCGCACGAGGGAGCTTCCAGGG
GGAAACGCCTGGTATCTTTATAGTCCTGTCGGGTTTCGCCACCTCTGACTTGAGCGTCGATTTTTGTGAT
GCTCGTCAGGGGGGCGGAGCCTATGGAAAAACGCCAGCAACGCGGCCTTTTTACGGTTCCTGGCCTTTTG
CTGGCCTTTTGCTCACATGCTGCTAGAGATTTTCCACACTGACTAAAAGGGTCTGAGGGATCTCTAGTTA
CCAGAGTCACACAACAGACGGGCACACACTACTTGAAGCACTCAAGGCAAGCTTTATTGAGGCTTAAGCA
GTGGGTTCCCTAGTTAGCCAGAGAGCTCCCAGGCTCAGATCTGGTCTAACCAGAGAGACCCAGTACAGTC
CGGATGCAGCTCTCGGGCCATGTGATGAAATGCTAGGCGGCTGTCAAACCTCCACTCTAATACTTCTCTC
TCCGGGTCATCCATCCCATGCAGGCTCACAGGGTGTAACAAGCGGGTGTTCTCTCCTTCATTGGCTTCTT
CTACCTTCTCTTGCTCAACTGGTACTAGCTTGTAGCACCATCCAAAGGTCAGTGGATATCTGATCCCTGG
CCCTGGTGTGTAGTTCTGCCAATCAGGGAAGTAGCCTTGTGTGTGGTAGATCCACAGATCAAGGATATCT
TGTCTTCGTTGGGAGTGAATTAGCCCTTCCAGTCCCCCCTTTTCTTTTAAAAAGTGGCTAAGATCTACAG
CTGCCTTGTAAGTCATTGGTCTTAAAGGTACCTGAGGTGTGACTGGAAAACCCACCTCCTCCTCCTCTTG
TGCTTCTAGCCAGGCACAATCAGCATTGGTAGCTGCTGTATTGCTACTTGTGATTGCTCCATGTTTTTCT
AGGTCTCGATCGAGGTCGACGGTATCGATGCGGGGAGGCGGCCCAAAGGGAGATCCGACTCGTCTGAGGG
CGAAGGCGAAGACGCGGAAGAGGCCGCAGAGCCGGCAGCAGGCCGCGGGAAGGAAGGTCCGCTGGATTGA
GGGCCGAAGGGACGTAGCAGAAGGACGTCCCGCGCAGAATCCAGGTGGCAACACAGGCGAGCAGCCAAGG
AAAGGACGATGATTTCCCCGACAACACCACGGAATTGTCAGTGCCCAACAGCCGAGCCCCTGTCCAGCAG
CGGGCAAGGCAGGCGGCGATGAGTTCCGCCGTGGCAATAGGGAGGGGGAAAGCGAAAGTCCCGGAAAGGA
GCTGACAGGTGGTGGCAATGCCCCAACCAGTGGGGGTTGCGTCAGCAAACACAGTGCACACCACGCCACG
TTGCCTGACAACGGGCCACAACTCCTCATAAAGAGACAGCAACCAGGATTTATACAAGGAGGAGAAAATG
AAAGCCATACGGGAAGCAATAGCATGATACAAAGGCATTAAAGCAGCGTATCCACATAGCGTAAAAGGAG
CAACATAGTTAAGAATACCAGTCAATCTTTCACAAATTTTGTAATCCAGAGGTTGATTATCGATAAGCTT
GATATCGAATTGTACCTAGTGGAACCGGAACCCTTAAACATGTATAACTTCGTATAATGTATGCTATACG
AAGTTATTAGGTCCCTCGACGAATTCTTAGCCCTCCCACACATAACCAGAGGGCAGCAATTCACGAATCC
CAACTGCCGTCGGCTGTCCATCACTGTCCTTCACTATGGCTTTGATCCCAGGATGCAGATCGAGAAGCAC
CTGTCGGCACCGTCCGCAGGGGCTCAAGATGCCCCTGTTCTCATTTCCGATCGCGACGATACAAGTCAGG
TTGCCAGCTGCCGCAGCAGCAGCAGTGCCCAGCACCACGAGTTCTGCACAAGGTCCCCCAGTAAAATGAT
ATACATTGACACCAGTGAAGATGCGGCCGTCGCTAGAGAGAGCTGCGCTGGCGACGCTGTAGTCTTCAGA
GATGGGGATGCTGTTGATTGTAGCCGTTGCTCTTTCAATGAGGGTGGATTCTTCTTGAGACAAAGGCTTG
GCCATGCTACCGCTGCCGCTACCCTTGTACAGCTCGTCCATGCCGCCGGTGGAGTGGCGGCCCTCGGCGC
GTTCGTACTGTTCCACGATGGTGTAGTCCTCGTTGTGGGAGGTGATGTCCAACTTGATGTTGACGTTGTA
GGCGCCGGGCAGCTGCACGGGCTTCTTGGCCTTGTAGGTGGTCTTGACCTCAGCGTCGTAGTGGCCGCCG
TCCTTCAGCTTCAGCCTCTGCTTGATCTCGCCCTTCAGGGCGCCGTCCTCGGGGTACATCCGCTCGGAGG
AGGCCTCCCAGCCCATGGTCTTCTTCTGCATTACGGGGCCGTCGGAGGGGAAGTTGGTGCCGCGCAGCTT
CACCTTGTAGATGAACTCGCCGTCCTGCAGGGAGGAGTCCTGGGTCACGGTCACCACGCCGCCGTCCTCG
AAGTTCATCACGCGCTCCCACTTGAAGCCCTCGGGGAAGGACAGCTTCAAGTAGTCGGGGATGTCGGCGG
GGTGCTTCACGTAGGCCTTGGAGCCGTACATGAACTGAGGGGACAGGATGTCCCAGGCGAAGGGCAGGGG
GCCACCCTTGGTCACCTTCAGCTTGGCGGTCTGGGTGCCCTCGTAGGGGCGGCCCTCGCCCTCGCCCTCG
ATCTCGAACTCGTGGCCGTTCACGGAGCCCTCCATGTGCACCTTGAAGCGCATGAACTCCTTGATGATGG
CCATGTTATCCTCCTCGCCCTTGCTCACCATTGGGCCAGGATTCTCCTCGACATCTCCGCAAGTTAGGAG
GCTTCCCCTTCCCTCTCCAGATCCAGCATAATCAGGCACATCATAAGGGTATCCGGCGCTGCCAGCGTAG
TCAGGCACATCATAGGGGTATTTATACATTCGCAGATCAATTTTCCGCAAGTAGGGGGCTCCGTCCATAC
TTACTTTTACAAATGCTGCCGCCTCGGGGCCTCCAGAACTCTTTTGGCAACTGACCATTACATTCTTGCG
GTATGATCTGACGGGGGGCCAACCGACTACTTGAGCTTTTGCCGGGGGTTTAGCTGGGTCTTTCGGACAT
GCACTCTTCTCTTTGGAAGATTTATACATGCGGAGATCTATTTTCCTAAGGTACGGGGCGCCGTCCATGC
TAACTTTAACGAATGCTGCAGCCTCTGGTCCGCCACTAGACTTTTGACAAGATACCATAACATTCTTGCG
ATAGGATCTGACAGGCGGCCAACCAACTACTTGAGCTTTGGCGGGTGGCTTCGCAGGGTCCTTCGGGCAG
GCGCTCTTTTCTTTGCTGCTCTTATACATCCTAAGGTCGATTTTCCTCAAGTACGGCGCACCATCCATGG
AAACCTTTACAAACGCTGCGGCCTCTGGACCTCCGCTTGATTTTTGACATGATACCATAACATTTTTCCT
GTATGAGCGCACAGGAGGCCAACCGACGACCTGAGCCTTCGCCGGCGGCTTTGCAGGGTCTTTTGGACAG
GCACTTTTCTCCTTACTCAATTGGCCGGAAATCGATGGTGCATAATCAGGAACATCATAGGGGTATTTAT
ACATTCGCAGATCAATTTTCCGCAAGTAGGGGGCTCCGTCCATACTTACTTTTACAAATGCTGCCGCCTC
GGGGCCTCCAGAACTCTTTTGGCAACTGACCATTACATTCTTGCGGTATGATCTGACGGGGGGCCAACCG
ACTACTTGAGCTTTTGCCGGGGGTTTAGCTGGGTCTTTCGGACATGCACTCTTCTCTTTGGAAGATTTAT
ACATGCGGAGATCTATTTTCCTAAGGTACGGGGCGCCGTCCATGCTAACTTTAACGAATGCTGCAGCCTC
TGGTCCGCCACTAGACTTTTGACAAGATACCATAACATTCTTGCGATAGGATCTGACAGGCGGCCAACCA
ACTACTTGAGCTTTGGCGGGTGGCTTCGCAGGGTCCTTCGGGCAGGCGCTCTTTTCTTTGCTGCTCTTAT
ACATCCTAAGGTCGATTTTCCTCAAGTACGGCGCACCATCCATGGAAACCTTTACAAACGCTGCGGCCTC
TGGACCTCCGCTTGATTTTTGACATGATACCATAACATTTTTCCTGTATGAGCGCACAGGAGGCCAACCG
ACGACCTGAGCCTTCGCCGGCGGCTTTGCAGGGTCTTTTGGACAGGCACTTTTCTCCTTACTCAATTGGC
CGGAAATCGATGGTGCATAATCAGGAACATCATAAGGATAGCCACCGTTAACAGAGACGCTTGACCCGTC
TCCATTTAAATGCTAGCTCACGACACCTGAAATGGAAGAAAAAAACTTTGAACCACTGTCTGAGGCTTGA
GAATGAACCAAGATCCAAACTCAAAAAGGGCAAATTCCAAGGAGAATTACATCAAGTGCCAAGCTGGCCT
AACTTCAGTCTCCACCCACTCAGTGTGGGGAAACTCCATCGCATAAAACCCCTCCCCCCAACCTAAAGAC
GACGTACTCCAAAAGCGCGAGAACTAATCGAGGTGCCTGGACGGCGCCCGGTACTCCGTGGAGTCACATG
AAGCGACGGCTGAGGACGGAAAGGCCCTTTTCCTTTGTGTGGGTGACTCACCCGCCCGCTCTCCCGAGCG
CCGCGTCCTCCATTTTGAGCTCCCTGCAGCAGGGCCGGGAAGCGGCCATCTTTCCGCTCACGCAACTGGT
GCCGACCGGGCCAGCCTTGCCGCCCAGGGCGGGGCGATACACGGCGGCGCGAGGCCAGGCACCAGAGCAG
GCCGGCCAGCTTGAGACTACCCCCGTCCGATTCTCGGTGGCCGCGCTCGCAGGCCCCGCCTCGCCGAACA
TGTGCGCTGGGACGCACGGGCCCCGTCGCCGCCCGCGGCCCCAAAAACCGAAATACCAGTGTGCAGATCT
TGGCCCGCATTTACAAGACTATCTTGCCAGAAAAAAAGCGTCGCAGCAGGTCATCAAAAATTTTAAATGG
CTAGAGACTTATCGAAAGCAGCGAGACAGGCGCGAAGGTGCCACCAGATTCGCACGCGGCGGCCCCAGCG
CCCAGGCCAGGCCTCAACTCAAGCACGAGGCGAAGGGGCTCCTTAAGCGCAAGGCCTCGAACTCTCCCAC
CCACTTCCAACCCGAAGCTCGGGATCAAGAATCACGTACTGCAGCCAGGTGGAAGTAATTCAAGGCACGC
AAGGGCCATAACCCGTAAAGAGGCCAGGCCCGCGGGAACCACACACGGCACTTACCTGTGTTCTGGCGGC
AAACCCGTTGCGAAAAAGAACGTTCACGGCGACTACTGCACTTATATACGGTTCTCCCCCACCCTCGGGA
AAAAGGCGGAGCCAGTACACGACATCACTTTCCCAGTTTACCCCGCGCCACCTTCTCTAGGCACCGGTTC
AATTGCCGACCCCTCCCCCCAACTTCTCGGGGACTGTGGGCGATGTGCGCTCTGCCCACTGACGGGCACA
TGCATGGCGGTAATACGGTTATCCACGCGGCCGCCTGAGTCAAATGGGATCTCTAGAGCGGGCCCGGTAC
TAACCAAACTGGATCTCTGCTGTCCCTGTAATAAACCCGAAAATTTTGAATTTTTGTAATTTGTTTTTGT
AATTCTTTAGTTTGTATGTCTGTTGCTATTATGTCTACTATTCTTTCCCCTGCACTGTACCCCCCAATCC
CCCCTTTTCTTTTAAAATTGTGGATGAATACTGCCATTTGTCTGCAGAATTGGCGCACGCAGTGCCGATC
CGTTCACTAATCGAATGGATCTGTCTCTGTCTCTCTCTCCACCTTCTTCTTCTATTCCTTCGGGCCTGTC
GGGTCCCCTCGGGGTTGGGAGGTGGGTCTGAAACGATAATGGTGAATATCCCTGCCTAACTCTATTCACT
ATAGAAAGTACAGCAAAAACTATTCTTAAACCTACCAAGCCTCCTACTATCATTATGAATAATTTTATAT
ACCACAGCCAATTTGTTATGTTAAACCAATTCCACAAACTTGCCCATTTATCTAATTCCAATAATTCTTG
TTCATTCTTTTCTTGCTGGTTTTGCGATTCTTCAATTAAGGAGTGTATTAAGCTTGTGTAATTGTTAATT
TCTCTGTCCCACTCCATCCAGGTCGTGTGATTCCAAATCTGTTCCAGAGATTTATTACTCCAACTAGCAT
TCCAAGGCACAGCAGTGGTGCAAATGAGTTTTCCAGAGCAACCCCAAATCCCCAGGAGCTGTTGATCCTT
TAGGTATCTTTCCACAGCCAGGATTCTTGCCTGGAGCTGCTTGATGCCCCAGACTGTGAGTTGCAACAGA
TGCTGTTGCGCCTCAATAGCCCTCAGCAAATTGTTCTGCTGCTGCACTATACCAGACAATAATTGTCTGG
CCTGTACCGTCAGCGTCATTGACGCTGCGCCCATAGTGCTTCCTGCTGCTCCCAAGAACCCAAGGAACAA
AGCTCCTATTCCCACTGCTCTTTTTTCTCTCTGCACCACTCTTCTCTTTGCCTTGGTGGGTGCTACTCCT
AATGGTTCAATTTTTACTACTTTATATTTATATAATTCACTTCTCCAATTGTCCCTCATATCTCCTCCTC
CAGGTCTGAAGATCAGCGGCCGGCCGCTTGCTGTGCGGTGGTCTTACTTTTGTTTTGCTCTTCCTCTATC
TTGTCTAAAGCTTCCTTGGTGTCTTTTATCTCTATCCTTTGATGCACACAATAGAGGGTTGCTACTGTAT
TATATAATGATCTAAGTTCTTCTGATCCTGTCTGAAGGGATGGTTGTAGCTGTCCCAGTATTTGTCTACA
GCCTTCTGATGTTTCTAACAGGCCAGGATTAACTGCGAATCGTTCTAGCTCCCTGCTTGCCCATACTATA
TGTTTTAATTTATATTTTTTCTTTCCCCCTGGCCTTAACCGAATTTTTTCCCATCGCGATCTAATTCTCC
CCCGCTTAATACTGACGCTCTCGCACCCATCTCTCTCCTTCTAGCCTCCGCTAGTCAAAATTTTTGGCGT
ACTCACCAGTCGCCGCCCCTCGCCTCTTGCCGTGCGCGCTTCAGCAAGCCGAGTCCTGCGTCGAGAGAGC
TCCTCTGGTTTCCCTTTCGCTTTCAAGTCCCTGTTCGGGCGCCACTGCTAGAGATTTTCCACACTGACTA
AAAGGGTCTGAGGGATCTCTAGTTACCAGAGTCACACAACAGACGGGCACACACTACTTGAAGCACTCAA
GGCAAGCTTTATTGAGGCTTAAGCAGTGGGTTCCCTAGTTAGCCAGAGAGCTCCCAGGCTCAGATCTGGT
CTAACCAGAGAGACCCAGTACAGGCAAAACGCGCTGCTTATATAGACCTCCCACCGTACACGCCTACCGC
CCATTTGCGTCAATGGGGCGGAGTTGTTACGACATTTTGGAAAGTCCCGTTGATTTTGGTGCCAAAACAA
ACTCCCATTGACGTCAATGGGGTGGAGACTTGGAAATCCCCGTGAGTCAAACCGCTATCCACGCCCATTG
ATGTACTGCCAAAACCGCATCACCATGGTAATAGCGATGACTAATACGTAGATGTACTGCCAAGTAGGAA
AGTCCCATAAGGTCATGTACTGGGCATAATGCCAGGCGGGCCATTTACCGTCATTGACGTCAATAGGGGG
CGTACTTGGCATATGATACACTTGATGTACTGCCAAGTGGGCAGTTTACCGTAAATACTCCACCCATTGA
CGTCAATGGAAAGTCCCTATTGGCGTTACTATGGGAACATACGTCATTATTGACGTCAATGGGCGGGGGT
CGTTGGGCGGTCAGCCAGGCGGGCCATTTACCGTAAGTTATGTAACGCGGAACTCCATATATGGGCTATG
AACTAATGACCCCGTAATTGATTACTATTAATAACTAGTCAATAATCAATGTCAACGCGTATATCTGGCC
CGTACATCGCGAAGCAGCGCAAAACGCCTAACCCTAAGCAGATTCTTCATGCAATTGTCGGTCAAGCCTT
GCCTTGTTGTAGCTTAAATTTTGCTCGCGCACTACTCAGCGACCTCCAACACACAAGCAGGGAGCAGATA
CTGGCTTAACTATGCGGCATCAGAGCAGATTGTACTGAGAGTGCACCATAGGGGATCGGGAGATCTCCCG
ATCCGTCGACGTCAGGTGGCACTTTTCGGGGAAATGTGCGCGGAACCCCTATTTGTTTATTTTTCTAAAT
ACATTCAAATATGTATCCGCTCATGAGACAATAACCCTGATAAATGCTTCAATAATATTGAAAAAGGAAG
AGTATGAGTATTCAACATTTCCGTGTCGCCCTTATTCCCTTTTTTGCGGCATTTTGCCTTCCTGTTTTTG
CTCACCCAGAAACGCTGGTGAAAGTAAAAGATGCTGAAGATCAGTTGGGTGCACGAGTGGGTTACATCGA
ACTGGATCTCAACAGCGGTAAGATCCTTGAGAGTTTTCGCCCCGAAGAACGTTTTCCAATGATGAGCACT
TTTAAAGTTCTGCTATGTGGCGCGGTATTATCCCGTATTGACGCCGGGCAAGAGCAACTCGGTCGCCGCA
TACACTATTCTCAGAATGACTTGGTTGAGTACTCACCAGTCACAGAAAAGCATCTTACGGATGGCATGAC
AGTAAGAGAATTATGCAGTGCTGCCATAACCATGAGTGATAACACTGCGGCCAACTTACTTCTGACAACG
ATCGGAGGACCGAAGGAGCTAACCGCTTTTTTGCACAACATGGGGGATCATGTAACTCGCCTTGATCGTT
GGGAACCGGAGCTGAATGAAGCCATACCAAACGACGAGCGTGACACCACGATGCCTGTAGCAATGGCAAC
AACGTTGCGCAAACTATTAACTGGCGAACTACTTACTCTAGCTTCCCGGCAACAATTAATAGACTGGATG
GAGGCGGATAAAGTTGCAGGACCACTTCTGCGCTCGGCCCTTCCGGCTGGCTGGTTTATTGCTGATAAAT
CTGGAGCCGGTGAGCGTGGGTCTCGCGGTATCATTGCAGCACTGGGGCCAGATGGTAAGCCCTCCCGTAT
CGTAGTTATCTACACGACGGGGAGTCAGGCAACTATGGATGAACGAAATAGACAGATCGCTGAGATAGGT
GCCTCACTGATTAAGCATTGGTAACTGTCAGACCAAGTTTACTCATATATACTTTAGATTGATTTAAAAC
TTCATTTTTAATTTAAAAGGATCTAGGTGAAGATCCTTTTTGATAATCTCATGACCAAAATCCCTTAACG
TGAGTTTTCGTTCCACTGAGCGTCAGACCCCGTAGAAAAGATCAAAGGATCTTC
